Addgene plasmid #184563: K-to-R mutant NPRL3(1-569) in pLJM60, codon-optimized
Purpose: CMV-driven expression of an untagged mutant NPRL3 (core subunit of GATOR1) — codon-optimized sequence for stable expression in mammalian cells. All lysine residues were mutated to arginines.
Depositing lab: Kacper Rogala. Depositing organization: Stanford University. Publication: Structure of the nutrient-sensing hub GATOR2. Valenstein ML, Rogala KB, Lalgudi PV, Brignole EJ, Gu X, Saxton RA, Chantranupong L, Kolibius J, Quast JP, Sabatini DM. Nature. 2022 Jul;607(7919):610-616. doi: 10.1038/s41586-022-04939-z. Epub 2022 Jul 13. PubMed 35831510.
Backbone
  Vector backbone: pLJM60 (based on pLKO.1 and Lentihair)
  Vector type: Mammalian Expression, Lentiviral
  Selectable markers: Puromycin
Growth in bacteria
  Bacterial resistance: Ampicillin, 100 μg/mL
  Growth temperature: 30°C
  Growth strain: NEB Stable
  Copy number: High Copy
Gene/Insert
  Gene/Insert name: C16orf35, CGTHBA, FFEVF3, HS-40, MARE, NPR3, RMD11 (alt names: NPR3 like, GATOR1 complex subunit; Nitrogen permease regulator 3-like protein)
  Species: H. sapiens (human)
  Insert size (bp): 1710
  Mutation: All lysines were mutated to arginines. Codon-optimized for expression in human cells.
  GenBank ID: NM_001077350
  Entrez Gene: NPRL3 (a.k.a. C16orf35, CGTHBA, FFEVF3, HS-40, MARE, NPR3, RMD11)
  Promoter: CMV
  Cloning method: Restriction Enzyme; 5′ cloning site SalI (not destroyed); 3′ cloning site NotI (not destroyed)
  Sequencing primers: 5′ (1) CMV Forward, (2) SP6; 3′ TAGTTTGTATGTCTGTTGCTATTA
Terms and licenses: Academic/Nonprofit Terms; Industry Terms: Not Available to Industry
How to cite: K-to-R mutant NPRL3(1-569) in pLJM60, codon-optimized was a gift from Kacper Rogala (Addgene plasmid # 184563 ; http://n2t.net/addgene:184563 ; RRID:Addgene_184563)
