[The description below was written by a language model from this plasmid's Addgene catalogue record and pLannotate feature annotations shown in this document.]
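Description:
K-to-R mutant NPRL3(1-569) in pLJM60, codon-optimized is a 9.1 kb lentiviral transfer plasmid for stable expression of a lysine-free variant of human NPRL3, a core subunit of the GATOR1 complex in the nutrient-sensing pathway. The pLJM60 backbone derives from pLKO.1 and Lentihair and is maintained in E. coli through a high-copy ColE1/pUC origin with ampicillin resistance (β-lactamase). An f1 origin, remnants of the lac promoter/lacZα region, and T3 and T7 promoters are also present as cloning-vector carryover.

The viral portion has a third-generation, self-inactivating layout: an RSV promoter fused to a truncated HIV-1 5' LTR drives the genomic RNA, followed by the Ψ packaging signal with a gag fragment, the RRE for Rev-dependent nuclear export, a cPPT/CTS element, and a ΔU3 3' LTR that disables LTR promoter activity after integration, with an SV40 poly(A) signal and SV40 origin downstream. Within this frame, a CMV enhancer/promoter drives the roughly 1.7 kb NPRL3 coding sequence (residues 1–569), cloned between SalI and NotI, recoded for human codon usage and with every lysine replaced by arginine. The catalogue entry describes the protein as untagged; the automated annotation flags short fragments of an IgH signal sequence and a FLAG tag upstream of the open reading frame, which appear to be partial backbone remnants rather than functional fusions. A separate human PGK promoter drives puromycin N-acetyltransferase for selection of transduced cells.

The construct is intended for producing lentivirus or for direct transfection to establish mammalian cell lines stably expressing the mutant. The record does not state the rationale for the lysine-to-arginine substitutions, although such changes generally remove sites of lysine modification such as ubiquitination.
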