Features (pLannotate 1.2.2; 31 found; start..end, strand, type, name):
     20..448     +  rep_origin     f1 ori (sequence partly withheld): f1 bacteriophage origin of replication; arrow indicates direction of (+) strand synthesis
    501..605     +  promoter       AmpR promoter: bla
    606..1466    +  CDS            AmpR: β-lactamase; bla; confers resistance to ampicillin, carbenicillin, and related antibiotics
   1637..2225    +  rep_origin     ori: high-copy-number ColE1/pMB1/pBR322/pUC origin of replication
   2408..2500    +  CDS            lacI (fragment): lac repressor; lacI; The lac repressor binds to the lac operator to inhibit transcription in E. coli. This inhibition can be relieved by adding lactose or isopropyl-β-D-thiogalactopyranoside (IPTG).
   2513..2534    +  protein_bind   CAP binding site: CAP binding activates transcription in the presence of cAMP. E. coli catabolite activator protein
   2549..2579    +  promoter       lac promoter: promoter for the E. coli lac operon
   2587..2603    +  protein_bind   lac operator: The lac repressor binds to the lac operator to inhibit transcription in E. coli. This inhibition can be relieved by adding lactose or isopropyl-β-D-thiogalactopyranoside (IPTG). lac repressor encoded by lacI
   2648..2666    +  promoter       T3 promoter: promoter for bacteriophage T3 RNA polymerase
   2694..2920    +  promoter       RSV promoter: Rous sarcoma virus enhancer/promoter
   2921..3101    +  LTR            5' LTR (truncated): truncated 5' long terminal repeat (LTR) from HIV-1
   3148..3273    +  misc_feature   HIV-1 Ψ: packaging signal of human immunodeficiency virus type 1
   3257..3595    +  CDS            HIV-1 gag (fragment): gag protein from human immunodeficiency virus 1; gag
   3770..4003    +  misc_feature   RRE: The Rev response element (RRE) of HIV-1 allows for Rev-dependent mRNA export from the nucleus to the cytoplasm.
   4380..4406    +  CDS            Rev (fragment): human immunodeficiency virus 1 (HIV-1) Rev protein; rev; enhances nuclear export of unspliced and incompletely spliced viral mRNAs
   4407..4538    +  enhancer       CMV enhancer (fragment): human cytomegalovirus immediate early enhancer; contains an 18-bp deletion relative to the standard CMV enhancer
   4539..4742    +  promoter       CMV promoter: human cytomegalovirus (CMV) immediate early promoter
   4878..4921    +  intron         CMV intron (fragment): modified intron A from human cytomegalovirus
   4973..4991    +  promoter       SP6 promoter: promoter for bacteriophage SP6 RNA polymerase
   4995..5032    +  CDS            IgH signal sequence (fragment): signal sequence from the mouse immunoglobulin heavy chain variable region
   5085..5105    +  CDS            FLAG (fragment): FLAG® epitope tag, followed by an enterokinase cleavage site
   5130..6836    +  CDS            NPRL3: NPRL3_HUMAN - Also known as C16orf35 From Homo sapiens (Human).
   6894..7011    +  misc_feature   cPPT/CTS: central polypurine tract and central termination sequence of HIV-1
   7060..7570    +  promoter       hPGK promoter: human phosphoglycerate kinase 1 promoter
   7592..8191    +  CDS            PuroR: puromycin N-acetyltransferase; pac from Streptomyces alboniger; confers resistance to puromycin
   8234..8317    +  CDS            nef (fragment): NEF_HV1Z2 - Experimental evidence at protein level: Swiss-Prot protein existence level 1. Extracellular Nef protein targets CD4(+) T-lymphocytes for apoptosis by interacting with CXCR4 surface receptors. From Human immunodeficiency virus type 1 group M subtype D (isolate Z2/CDC-Z34) (HIV-1).
   8319..8552    +  LTR            3' LTR (ΔU3): self-inactivating 3' long terminal repeat (LTR) from HIV-1
   8624..8745    +  polyA_signal   SV40 poly(A) signal: SV40 polyadenylation signal
   8785..8920    +  rep_origin     SV40 ori: SV40 origin of replication
   8941..8959    -  promoter       T7 promoter: promoter for bacteriophage T7 RNA polymerase
   8967..15      +  CDS            lacZα (fragment) (across the origin): LacZα fragment of β-galactosidase; lacZ fragment
>Addgene plasmid #184563 | K-to-R mutant NPRL3(1-569) in pLJM60, codon-optimized | addgene full sequence | sequence record 376975 | Addgene NGS Result
AGCCTGAATGGCGAATGGG
[124 nt withheld, positions 20-143]
C
[91 nt withheld, positions 145-235]
A
[49 nt withheld, positions 237-285]
CCTTTGACGTTGGAGTCCACGTTCTTT
[37 nt withheld, positions 313-349]
ACCCTATCTCGGTCTATTCTTTTGATTTATAAGGGATTTTGCCGATTTCGGCCTATTGGTTAAAAAATGA
GCTGATTTAACAAAAATTTAACGCGAATTTTAACAAAATATTAACGCTTACAATTTAGGTGGCACTTTTC
GGGGAAATGTGCGCGGAACCCCTATTTGTTTATTTTTCTAAATACATTCAAATATGTATCCGCTCATGAG
ACAATAACCCTGATAAATGCTTCAATAATATTGAAAAAGGAAGAGTATGAGTATTCAACATTTCCGTGTC
GCCCTTATTCCCTTTTTTGCGGCATTTTGCCTTCCTGTTTTTGCTCACCCAGAAACGCTGGTGAAAGTAA
AAGATGCTGAAGATCAGTTGGGTGCACGAGTGGGTTACATCGAACTGGATCTCAACAGCGGTAAGATCCT
TGAGAGTTTTCGCCCCGAAGAACGTTTTCCAATGATGAGCACTTTTAAAGTTCTGCTATGTGGCGCGGTA
TTATCCCGTATTGACGCCGGGCAAGAGCAACTCGGTCGCCGCATACACTATTCTCAGAATGACTTGGTTG
AGTACTCACCAGTCACAGAAAAGCATCTTACGGATGGCATGACAGTAAGAGAATTATGCAGTGCTGCCAT
AACCATGAGTGATAACACTGCGGCCAACTTACTTCTGACAACGATCGGAGGACCGAAGGAGCTAACCGCT
TTTTTGCACAACATGGGGGATCATGTAACTCGCCTTGATCGTTGGGAACCGGAGCTGAATGAAGCCATAC
CAAACGACGAGCGTGACACCACGATGCCTGTAGCAATGGCAACAACGTTGCGCAAACTATTAACTGGCGA
ACTACTTACTCTAGCTTCCCGGCAACAATTAATAGACTGGATGGAGGCGGATAAAGTTGCAGGACCACTT
CTGCGCTCGGCCCTTCCGGCTGGCTGGTTTATTGCTGATAAATCTGGAGCCGGTGAGCGTGGGTCTCGCG
GTATCATTGCAGCACTGGGGCCAGATGGTAAGCCCTCCCGTATCGTAGTTATCTACACGACGGGGAGTCA
GGCAACTATGGATGAACGAAATAGACAGATCGCTGAGATAGGTGCCTCACTGATTAAGCATTGGTAACTG
TCAGACCAAGTTTACTCATATATACTTTAGATTGATTTAAAACTTCATTTTTAATTTAAAAGGATCTAGG
TGAAGATCCTTTTTGATAATCTCATGACCAAAATCCCTTAACGTGAGTTTTCGTTCCACTGAGCGTCAGA
CCCCGTAGAAAAGATCAAAGGATCTTCTTGAGATCCTTTTTTTCTGCGCGTAATCTGCTGCTTGCAAACA
AAAAAACCACCGCTACCAGCGGTGGTTTGTTTGCCGGATCAAGAGCTACCAACTCTTTTTCCGAAGGTAA
CTGGCTTCAGCAGAGCGCAGATACCAAATACTGTTCTTCTAGTGTAGCCGTAGTTAGGCCACCACTTCAA
GAACTCTGTAGCACCGCCTACATACCTCGCTCTGCTAATCCTGTTACCAGTGGCTGCTGCCAGTGGCGAT
AAGTCGTGTCTTACCGGGTTGGACTCAAGACGATAGTTACCGGATAAGGCGCAGCGGTCGGGCTGAACGG
GGGGTTCGTGCACACAGCCCAGCTTGGAGCGAACGACCTACACCGAACTGAGATACCTACAGCGTGAGCT
ATGAGAAAGCGCCACGCTTCCCGAAGGGAGAAAGGCGGACAGGTATCCGGTAAGCGGCAGGGTCGGAACA
GGAGAGCGCACGAGGGAGCTTCCAGGGGGAAACGCCTGGTATCTTTATAGTCCTGTCGGGTTTCGCCACC
TCTGACTTGAGCGTCGATTTTTGTGATGCTCGTCAGGGGGGCGGAGCCTATGGAAAAACGCCAGCAACGC
GGCCTTTTTACGGTTCCTGGCCTTTTGCTGGCCTTTTGCTCACATGTTCTTTCCTGCGTTATCCCCTGAT
TCTGTGGATAACCGTATTACCGCCTTTGAGTGAGCTGATACCGCTCGCCGCAGCCGAACGACCGAGCGCA
GCGAGTCAGTGAGCGAGGAAGCGGAAGAGCGCCCAATACGCAAACCGCCTCTCCCCGCGCGTTGGCCGAT
TCATTAATGCAGCTGGCACGACAGGTTTCCCGACTGGAAAGCGGGCAGTGAGCGCAACGCAATTAATGTG
AGTTAGCTCACTCATTAGGCACCCCAGGCTTTACACTTTATGCTTCCGGCTCGTATGTTGTGTGGAATTG
TGAGCGGATAACAATTTCACACAGGAAACAGCTATGACCATGATTACGCCAAGCGCGCAATTAACCCTCA
CTAAAGGGAACAAAAGCTGGAGCTGCAAGCTTAATGTAGTCTTATGCAATACTCTTGTAGTCTTGCAACA
TGGTAACGATGAGTTAGCAACATGCCTTACAAGGAGAGAAAAAGCACCGTGCATGCCGATTGGTGGAAGT
AAGGTGGTACGATCGTGCCTTATTAGGAAGGCAACAGACGGGTCTGACATGGATTGGACGAACCACTGAA
TTGCCGCATTGCAGAGATATTGTATTTAAGTGCCTAGCTCGATACATAAACGGGTCTCTCTGGTTAGACC
AGATCTGAGCCTGGGAGCTCTCTGGCTAACTAGGGAACCCACTGCTTAAGCCTCAATAAAGCTTGCCTTG
AGTGCTTCAAGTAGTGTGTGCCCGTCTGTTGTGTGACTCTGGTAACTAGAGATCCCTCAGACCCTTTTAG
TCAGTGTGGAAAATCTCTAGCAGTGGCGCCCGAACAGGGACTTGAAAGCGAAAGGGAAACCAGAGGAGCT
CTCTCGACGCAGGACTCGGCTTGCTGAAGCGCGCACGGCAAGAGGCGAGGGGCGGCGACTGGTGAGTACG
CCAAAAATTTTGACTAGCGGAGGCTAGAAGGAGAGAGATGGGTGCGAGAGCGTCAGTATTAAGCGGGGGA
GAATTAGATCGCGATGGGAAAAAATTCGGTTAAGGCCAGGGGGAAAGAAAAAATATAAATTAAAACATAT
AGTATGGGCAAGCAGGGAGCTAGAACGATTCGCAGTTAATCCTGGCCTGTTAGAAACATCAGAAGGCTGT
AGACAAATACTGGGACAGCTACAACCATCCCTTCAGACAGGATCAGAAGAACTTAGATCATTATATAATA
CAGTAGCAACCCTCTATTGTGTGCATCAAAGGATAGAGATAAAAGACACCAAGGAAGCTTTAGACAAGAT
AGAGGAAGAGCAAAACAAAAGTAAGACCACCGCACAGCAAGCGGCCGGCCGCTGATCTTCAGACCTGGAG
GAGGAGATATGAGGGACAATTGGAGAAGTGAATTATATAAATATAAAGTAGTAAAAATTGAACCATTAGG
AGTAGCACCCACCAAGGCAAAGAGAAGAGTGGTGCAGAGAGAAAAAAGAGCAGTGGGAATAGGAGCTTTG
TTCCTTGGGTTCTTGGGAGCAGCAGGAAGCACTATGGGCGCAGCGTCAATGACGCTGACGGTACAGGCCA
GACAATTATTGTCTGGTATAGTGCAGCAGCAGAACAATTTGCTGAGGGCTATTGAGGCGCAACAGCATCT
GTTGCAACTCACAGTCTGGGGCATCAAGCAGCTCCAGGCAAGAATCCTGGCTGTGGAAAGATACCTAAAG
GATCAACAGCTCCTGGGGATTTGGGGTTGCTCTGGAAAACTCATTTGCACCACTGCTGTGCCTTGGAATG
CTAGTTGGAGTAATAAATCTCTGGAACAGATTTGGAATCACACGACCTGGATGGAGTGGGACAGAGAAAT
TAACAATTACACAAGCTTAATACACTCCTTAATTGAAGAATCGCAAAACCAGCAAGAAAAGAATGAACAA
GAATTATTGGAATTAGATAAATGGGCAAGTTTGTGGAATTGGTTTAACATAACAAATTGGCTGTGGTATA
TAAAATTATTCATAATGATAGTAGGAGGCTTGGTAGGTTTAAGAATAGTTTTTGCTGTACTTTCTATAGT
GAATAGAGTTAGGCAGGGATATTCACCATTATCGTTTCAGACCCACCTCCCAACCCCGAGGGGACCCCAT
ATGCCAAGTACGCCCCCTATTGACGTCAATGACGGTAAATGGCCCGCCTGGCATTATGCCCAGTACATGA
CCTTATGGGACTTTCCTACTTGGCAGTACATCTACGTATTAGTCATCGCTATTACCATGGTGATGCGGTT
TTGGCAGTACATCAATGGGCGTGGATAGCGGTTTGACTCACGGGGATTTCCAAGTCTCCACCCCATTGAC
GTCAATGGGAGTTTGTTTTGGCACCAAAATCAACGGGACTTTCCAAAATGTCGTAACAACTCCGCCCCAT
TGACGCAAATGGGCGGTAGGCGTGTACGGTGGGAGGTCTATATAAGCAGAGCTCGTTTAGTGAACCGTCA
GATCGCCTGGAGACGCCATCCACGCTGTTTTGACCTCCATAGAAGACACCGGGACCGATCCAGCCTCCGC
GGCCGGGAACGGTGCATTGGAACGCGGATTCCCCGTGCCAAGAGTGACGTAAGTACCGCCTATAGAGTCT
ATAGGCCCACCCCCTTGGCTTCGTTAGAACGCGGCTACAATTAATACATAACCTTATGTATCATACACAT
ACGATTTAGGTGACACTATAGAATAACATCCACTTTGCCTTTCTCTCCACAGGTGTCCACTCCCAGGTCC
AACTGCACCTCGGTTCTATCGATTGAATTCACCATGGAAATGGACTACAAGGATGACGATGACAAGGGTG
GTGGTGGTGGTGCGTCGACGATGCGGGATAACACTTCCCCTATTAGCGTTATCCTCGTCTCTTCAGGCTC
CCGAGGGAATAGGCTCCTGTTTCGCTACCCATTTCAAAGAAGTCAGGAACATCCAGCCTCACAAACAAGC
CGGCCAAGATCACGGTATGCGGCAAGTAACACCGGGGACCACGCCGACGAGCAAGATGGAGATAGTCGCT
TTTCAGATGTCATACTGGCAACAATCCTCGCAACGCGGTCCGAGATGTGTGGGCAGCGGTTCGAACTGCG
AATAGACAACGTAAGATTCGTGGGACATCCGACCCTTTTGCAGCACGCACTCGGCCAAATCTCAAGGACT
GATCCATCCCCGCGACGGGAGGCTCCGACTATGATACTCTTTAATGTCGTGTTCGCCCTGCGGGCCAACG
CGGACCCATCTGTCATCAACTGTCTGCACAATCTCTCCCGAAGGATCGCGACAGTCCTCCAGCATGAAGA
ACGACGGTGTCAATACTTGACCAGAGAAGCCCGGTTGATCCTTGCGCTGCAAGATGAAGTGTCTGCCATG
GCAGATGGTAACGAAGGCCCGCAGTCCCCATTTCATCATATTCTCCCGCGCTGCCGCTTGGCCAGGGATC
TGCGAGAGGCCTACGATTCATTGTGCACTAGCGGCGTAGTGAGACTCCACATAAACTCCTGGCTCGAGGT
CTCATTCTGTCTCCCGCATCGGATCCACTACGCGGCTTCCTCACTCATCCCACCCGAAGCCATTGAGCGG
AGTCTCAGAGCAATACGACCCTATCATGCACTGTTGCTTCTGTCCGATGAGAGAAGTCTGTTGGGCGAAC
TGCCCATTGACTGTAGCCCTGCCTTGGTCCGAGTAATACGAACCACTTCCGCGGTTAGGAATCTGCAGCA
GCTTGCTCAGGATGCGGATCTGGCATTGCTTCAAGTCTTCCAACTCGCAGCCCATCTCGTGTATTGGGGA
CGCGCCATTATAATCTACCCGCTTTGCGAAAACAACGTCTATATGCTGAGCCCTAACGCCAGCGTATGTC
TGTACTCTCCCCTGGCTGAACAGTTCTCTCATCAATTTCCTAGTCATGATCTTCCGAGTGTCCTCGCGAG
ATTTTCTCTCCCTGTTTCACTCTCCGAATTCAGGAACCCACTGGCGCCAGCTGTTCAAGAAACACAGCTT
ATACAGATGGTTGTGTGGATGCTGCAACGGAGGCTGCTCATACAGTTGCATACCTATGTTTGCCTGATGG
CTTCACCCTCTGAGGAAGAACCCCGCCCACGCGAAGATGACGTGCCCTTCACGGCCCGCGTAGGAGGTAG
GTCACTGAGCACGCCAAATGCTTTGTCATTTGGCAGCCCCACTTCTTCCGATGATATGACTCTTACCTCC
CCTTCTATGGACAATAGCTCCGCAGAACTTTTGCCGTCCGGGGATTCCCCGCTCAACCAGAGAATGACCG
AGAATCTGCTTGCGTCCTTGTCCGAACACGAACGAGCTGCGATTCTCTCTGTCCCTGCCGCCCAGAATCC
CGAAGATCTGCGCATGTTTGCCAGACTGTTGCATTATTTTAGGGGGAGGCACCATCTGGAGGAAATAATG
TATAACGAAAATACGCGAAGAAGTCAACTTCTTATGCTTTTCGATAGATTTAGGTCAGTTCTTGTGGTAA
CTACACATGAGGATCCAGTCATCGCAGTATTCCAAGCTCTCCTGCCCTGAGCGGCCGCAGTGAGAATTCT
CGACCTCGAGACAAATGGCAGTATTCATCCACAATTTTAAAAGAAAAGGGGGGATTGGGGGGTACAGTGC
AGGGGAAAGAATAGTAGACATAATAGCAACAGACATACAAACTAAAGAATTACAAAAACAAATTACAAAA
ATTCAAAATTTTCGGGTTTATTACAGGGACAGCAGAGATCCACTTTGGCCGCGGCTCGAGGGGGTTGGGG
TTGCGCCTTTTCCAAGGCAGCCCTGGGTTTGCGCAGGGACGCGGCTGCTCTGGGCGTGGTTCCGGGAAAC
GCAGCGGCGCCGACCCTGGGTCTCGCACATTCTTCACGTCCGTTCGCAGCGTCACCCGGATCTTCGCCGC
TACCCTTGTGGGCCCCCCGGCGACGCTTCCTGCTCCGCCCCTAAGTCGGGAAGGTTCCTTGCGGTTCGCG
GCGTGCCGGACGTGACAAACGGAAGCCGCACGTCTCACTAGTACCCTCGCAGACGGACAGCGCCAGGGAG
CAATGGCAGCGCGCCGACCGCGATGGGCTGTGGCCAATAGCGGCTGCTCAGCAGGGCGCGCCGAGAGCAG
CGGCCGGGAAGGGGCGGTGCGGGAGGCGGGGTGTGGGGCGGTAGTGTGGGCCCTGTTCCTGCCCGCGCGG
TGTTCCGCATTCTGCAAGCCTCCGGAGCGCACGTCGGCAGTCGGCTCCCTCGTTGACCGAATCACCGACC
TCTCTCCCCAGGGGGATCCACCGGAGCTTACCATGACCGAGTACAAGCCCACGGTGCGCCTCGCCACCCG
CGACGACGTCCCCAGGGCCGTACGCACCCTCGCCGCCGCGTTCGCCGACTACCCCGCCACGCGCCACACC
GTCGATCCGGACCGCCACATCGAGCGGGTCACCGAGCTGCAAGAACTCTTCCTCACGCGCGTCGGGCTCG
ACATCGGCAAGGTGTGGGTCGCGGACGACGGCGCCGCGGTGGCGGTCTGGACCACGCCGGAGAGCGTCGA
AGCGGGGGCGGTGTTCGCCGAGATCGGCCCGCGCATGGCCGAGTTGAGCGGTTCCCGGCTGGCCGCGCAG
CAACAGATGGAAGGCCTCCTGGCGCCGCACCGGCCCAAGGAGCCCGCGTGGTTCCTGGCCACCGTCGGCG
TCTCGCCCGACCACCAGGGCAAGGGTCTGGGCAGCGCCGTCGTGCTCCCCGGAGTGGAGGCGGCCGAGCG
CGCCGGGGTGCCCGCCTTCCTGGAGACCTCCGCGCCCCGCAACCTCCCCTTCTACGAGCGGCTCGGCTTC
ACCGTCACCGCCGACGTCGAGGTGCCCGAAGGACCGCGCACCTGGTGCATGACCCGCAAGCCCGGTGCCT
GACGCCCGCCCCACGACCCGCAGCGCCCGACCGAAAGGAGCGCACGACCCCATGCATCGGTACCTTTAAG
ACCAATGACTTACAAGGCAGCTGTAGATCTTAGCCACTTTTTAAAAGAAAAGGGGGGACTGGAAGGGCTA
ATTCACTCCCAACGAAGACAAGATCTGCTTTTTGCTTGTACTGGGTCTCTCTGGTTAGACCAGATCTGAG
CCTGGGAGCTCTCTGGCTAACTAGGGAACCCACTGCTTAAGCCTCAATAAAGCTTGCCTTGAGTGCTTCA
AGTAGTGTGTGCCCGTCTGTTGTGTGACTCTGGTAACTAGAGATCCCTCAGACCCTTTTAGTCAGTGTGG
AAAATCTCTAGCAGTAGTAGTTCATGTCATCTTATTATTCAGTATTTATAACTTGCAAAGAAATGAATAT
CAGAGAGTGAGAGGAACTTGTTTATTGCAGCTTATAATGGTTACAAATAAAGCAATAGCATCACAAATTT
CACAAATAAAGCATTTTTTTCACTGCATTCTAGTTGTGGTTTGTCCAAACTCATCAATGTATCTTATCAT
GTCTGGCTCTAGCTATCCCGCCCCTAACTCCGCCCATCCCGCCCCTAACTCCGCCCAGTTCCGCCCATTC
TCCGCCCCATGGCTGACTAATTTTTTTTATTTATGCAGAGGCCGAGGCCGCCTCGGCCTCTGAGCTATTC
CAGAAGTAGTGAGGAGGCTTTTTTGGAGGCCTAGGGACGTACCCAATTCGCCCTATAGTGAGTCGTATTA
CGCGCGCTCACTGGCCGTCGTTTTACAACGTCGTGACTGGGAAAACCCTGGCGTTACCCAACTTAATCGC
CTTGCAGCACATCCCCCTTTCGCCAGCTGGCGTAATAGCGAAGAGGCCCGCACCGATCGCCCTTCCCAAC
AGTTGCGC
